Addgene plasmid #174464: pFX-Sirius-Sec61β
Purpose: Express Sirius with endoplasmic reticulum-targeting sequence in mammalian cells
Depositing lab: Yusuke Ohba. Depositing organization: Hokkaido University. Publication: Folding Latency of Fluorescent Proteins Affects the Mitochondrial Localization of Fusion Proteins. Kashiwagi S, Fujioka Y, Satoh AO, Yoshida A, Fujioka M, Nepal P, Tsuzuki A, Aoki O, Paudel S, Sasajima H, Ohba Y. Cell Struct Funct. 2019 Dec 26;44(2):183-194. doi: 10.1247/csf.19028. Epub 2019 Nov 15. PubMed 31735740.
Backbone
  Vector backbone: pFX
  Backbone size w/o insert (bp): 4000
  Total vector size (bp): 5000
  Vector type: Mammalian Expression
  Selectable markers: Neomycin (select with G418)
Growth in bacteria
  Bacterial resistance: Kanamycin, 50 μg/mL
  Growth temperature: 37°C
  Growth strain: DH5alpha
  Copy number: High Copy
Gene/Insert
  Gene/Insert name: Sirius with endoplasmic reticulum-targeting sequence
  Insert size (bp): 1000
  Promoter: CMV
  Tag / fusion protein: Sec61 subunit beta (C terminal on backbone)
  Cloning method: Restriction Enzyme; 5′ cloning site EcoRI (not destroyed); 3′ cloning site NotI (not destroyed)
  Sequencing primers: 5′ none; 3′ none
Terms and licenses: Academic/Nonprofit Terms; Industry Terms: Not Available to Industry
How to cite: pFX-Sirius-Sec61β was a gift from Yusuke Ohba (Addgene plasmid # 174464 ; http://n2t.net/addgene:174464 ; RRID:Addgene_174464)
