[The description below was written by a language model from this plasmid's Addgene catalogue record and pLannotate feature annotations shown in this document.]
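Description:
pFX-Sirius-Sec61β is a mammalian expression plasmid of about 5 kb, built on the pFX backbone, that expresses the ultraviolet-excitable fluorescent protein Sirius targeted to the endoplasmic reticulum. The expression cassette is driven by the human cytomegalovirus immediate early enhancer and promoter. It encodes Sirius, an Aequorea victoria-derived protein noted for very low acid sensitivity, followed in the same orientation by a Sec61 subunit beta coding sequence and an SV40 polyadenylation signal. The annotation matches the Sec61β segment to the canine Swiss-Prot entry, but the catalogue fields do not state a species of origin. Sec61β is a component of the SEC61 translocon in the ER membrane, so fusing it to the C terminus of Sirius should anchor the fluorophore at the ER. The catalogue lists Sec61β as a backbone-borne tag, with the insert cloned between EcoRI and NotI sites that both remain intact.

Propagation in bacteria relies on a high-copy ColE1/pUC-type origin and kanamycin selection. A single Tn5 NeoR/KanR gene sits behind tandem bacterial (bla) and SV40 early promoters and is terminated by an HSV TK polyadenylation signal, so the same marker also allows G418 selection of transfected mammalian cells. An f1 origin is present as well. The short large T antigen, ble and bGH poly(A) hits in the annotation are fragments and probably backbone remnants rather than functional elements.

The plasmid serves as an ER marker in a short-wavelength emission channel for live or fixed mammalian cells. It comes from a study of how the folding behaviour of fluorescent proteins affects the organelle localization of their fusions.
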