Features (pLannotate 1.2.2; 14 found; start..end, strand, type, name):
     61..364     +  enhancer       CMV enhancer: human cytomegalovirus immediate early enhancer
    365..568     +  promoter       CMV promoter: human cytomegalovirus (CMV) immediate early promoter
    630..1346    +  CDS            Sirius: Sirius is a basic (constitutively fluorescent) uv fluorescent protein published in 2009, derived from Aequorea victoria. It has very low acid sensitivity.
   1395..1682    +  CDS            SEC61B (sequence withheld): SC61B_CANLF - Experimental evidence at protein level: Swiss-Prot protein existence level 1. Component of SEC61 channel-forming translocon complex that mediates transport of signal peptide-containing precursor polypeptides across the endoplasmic reticulum (ER) (PubMed:8107851). Component of a ribosome-associated ER translocon complex involved in multi-pass membrane protein transport into the ER membrane and biogenesis (By similarity). The SEC61 channel cooperates with the translocating protein TRAM1 to import nascent proteins into the ER (By similarity). Required for PKD1/Polycystin-1 biogenesi
   1725..1809    +  CDS            large T antigen (fragment): large T antigen from SV40 (simian virus 40)
   1832..1953    +  polyA_signal   SV40 poly(A) signal: SV40 polyadenylation signal
   1987..2415    -  rep_origin     f1 ori (sequence partly withheld): f1 bacteriophage origin of replication; arrow indicates direction of (+) strand synthesis
   2442..2546    +  promoter       AmpR promoter: bla
   2548..2905    +  promoter       SV40 promoter: SV40 enhancer and early promoter
   2940..3734    +  CDS            NeoR/KanR: aminoglycoside phosphotransferase from Tn5; aph(3')-II (or nptII); confers resistance to neomycin, kanamycin, and G418 (Geneticin®)
   3755..3907    +  CDS            ble (fragment): BLE_KLEPN - Experimental evidence at protein level: Swiss-Prot protein existence level 1. Binding protein with a strong affinity to the bleomycin family of antibiotics. Binds to CL990; an antimitotic-antibiotic compound. From Klebsiella pneumoniae.
   3966..4013    +  polyA_signal   HSV TK poly(A) signal: herpes simplex virus thymidine kinase polyadenylation signal (Cole and Stacy, 1985)
   4104..4120    -  polyA_signal   bGH poly(A) signal (fragment): bovine growth hormone polyadenylation signal
   4342..4930    +  rep_origin     ori: high-copy-number ColE1/pMB1/pBR322/pUC origin of replication
>Addgene plasmid #174464 | pFX-Sirius-Sec61β | addgene full sequence | sequence record 354820 | Addgene NGS Result
TAGTTATTAATAGTAATCAATTACGGGGTCATTAGTTCATAGCCCATATATGGAGTTCCGCGTTACATAA
CTTACGGTAAATGGCCCGCCTGGCTGACCGCCCAACGACCCCCGCCCATTGACGTCAATAATGACGTATG
TTCCCATAGTAACGCCAATAGGGACTTTCCATTGACGTCAATGGGTGGAGTATTTACGGTAAACTGCCCA
CTTGGCAGTACATCAAGTGTATCATATGCCAAGTACGCCCCCTATTGACGTCAATGACGGTAAATGGCCC
GCCTGGCATTATGCCCAGTACATGACCTTATGGGACTTTCCTACTTGGCAGTACATCTACGTATTAGTCA
TCGCTATTACCATGGTGATGCGGTTTTGGCAGTACATCAATGGGCGTGGATAGCGGTTTGACTCACGGGG
ATTTCCAAGTCTCCACCCCATTGACGTCAATGGGAGTTTGTTTTGGCACCAAAATCAACGGGACTTTCCA
AAATGTCGTAACAACTCCGCCCCATTGACGCAAATGGGCGGTAGGCGTGTACGGTGGGAGGTCTATATAA
GCAGAGCTGGTTTAGTGAACCGTCAGATCCGCTAGCGCTACCGGTTCTAGAAGTACTGAATTCGGATCCA
TGGTGAGCAAGGGCGAGGAGCTGTTCACCGGGGTGGTGCCCATCCTGGTCGAGCTGGACGGCGACGTAAA
CGGCCACAGGTTCAGCGTGTCCGGCGAGGGCGAGGGCGATGCCACCTACGGCAAGCTGACCCTGAAGCTC
ATCTGCACCACCGGCAAGCTGCCCGTGCCCTGGCCCACCCTCGTGACCACCCTGCAATTCGGCGTGCTGT
GCTTCGCCCGCTACCCCGACCACATGAAGCAGCACGACTTCTTCAAGTCCGCCATGCCCGATGGCTACGT
CCAGGAGCGTACCATCTTCTTCAAGGACGACGGCAACTACAAGACCCGCGCCGAGGTGAAGTTCGAGGGC
GACACCCTGGTGAACCGCATCGAGCTGAAGGGCTTCGACTTCAAGGAGGACGGCAACATCCTGGGGCACA
AGCTGGAGTACAACGGGATAAGCTCAAACGTATATATCACCGCCGACAAGCAGAAGAACGGCATCAAGGC
CCACTTCAAGATCCGCCACAACATCGAGGACGGCGGCGTGCAGCTCGCCGACCACTACCAGCAGAACACC
CCCATCGGCGACGGCCCCGTGCTGCTGCCCGACAACCACTACCTGAGCGTCCAGTCCAAGCTGAGCAAAG
ACCCCAACGAGAAGCGCGATCACATGGTCCTGCTGGAGTCCGTGACCGCCGCCGGGATCACTCTGAGCAT
GGACGAGCTGTACAAGGGAGGATCTGGAGGAAGATCTGGAGGATCCGGAGGACTCGAGCCCACC
[288 nt withheld, positions 1395-1682]
GGCGGCCGCTGACTGACTGAAGATCCACCGGATCTAGATAACTGATCATAATCAGCCATACCACATTTGT
AGAGGTTTTACTTGCTTTAAAAAACCTCCCACACCTCCCCCTGAACCTGAAACATAAAATGAATGCAATT
GTTGTTGTTAACTTGTTTATTGCAGCTTATAATGGTTACAAATAAAGCAATAGCATCACAAATTTCACAA
ATAAAGCATTTTTTTCACTGCATTCTAGTTGTGGTTTGTCCAAACTCATCAATGTATCTTAAGGCGTAAA
TTGTAAGCGTTAATATTTTGTTAAAATTCGCGTTAAATTTTTGTTAAATCAGCTCATTTTTTAACCAATA
GGCCGAAATCGGCAAAATCCCTTATAAATCAAAAGAATAGACCGAGATAGGGT
[37 nt withheld, positions 2086-2122]
AAAGAACGTGGACTCCAACGTCAAAGG
[49 nt withheld, positions 2150-2198]
T
[91 nt withheld, positions 2200-2290]
G
[124 nt withheld, positions 2292-2415]
CAGGTGGCACTTTTCGGGGAAATGTGCGCGGAACCCCTATTTGTTTATTTTTCTAAATACATTCAAATAT
GTATCCGCTCATGAGACAATAACCCTGATAAATGCTTCAATAATATTGAAAAAGGAAGAGTCCTGAGGCG
GAAAGAACCAGCTGTGGAATGTGTGTCAGTTAGGGTGTGGAAAGTCCCCAGGCTCCCCAGCAGGCAGAAG
TATGCAAAGCATGCATCTCAATTAGTCAGCAACCAGGTGTGGAAAGTCCCCAGGCTCCCCAGCAGGCAGA
AGTATGCAAAGCATGCATCTCAATTAGTCAGCAACCATAGTCCCGCCCCTAACTCCGCCCATCCCGCCCC
TAACTCCGCCCAGTTCCGCCCATTCTCCGCCCCATGGCTGACTAATTTTTTTTATTTATGCAGAGGCCGA
GGCCGCCTCGGCCTCTGAGCTATTCCAGAAGTAGTGAGGAGGCTTTTTTGGAGGCCTAGGCTTTTGCAAA
GATCGATCAAGAGACAGGATGAGGATCGTTTCGCATGATTGAACAAGATGGATTGCACGCAGGTTCTCCG
GCCGCTTGGGTGGAGAGGCTATTCGGCTATGACTGGGCACAACAGACAATCGGCTGCTCTGATGCCGCCG
TGTTCCGGCTGTCAGCGCAGGGGCGCCCGGTTCTTTTTGTCAAGACCGACCTGTCCGGTGCCCTGAATGA
ACTGCAAGACGAGGCAGCGCGGCTATCGTGGCTGGCCACGACGGGCGTTCCTTGCGCAGCTGTGCTCGAC
GTTGTCACTGAAGCGGGAAGGGACTGGCTGCTATTGGGCGAAGTGCCGGGGCAGGATCTCCTGTCATCTC
ACCTTGCTCCTGCCGAGAAAGTATCCATCATGGCTGATGCAATGCGGCGGCTGCATACGCTTGATCCGGC
TACCTGCCCATTCGACCACCAAGCGAAACATCGCATCGAGCGAGCACGTACTCGGATGGAAGCCGGTCTT
GTCGATCAGGATGATCTGGACGAAGAGCATCAGGGGCTCGCGCCAGCCGAACTGTTCGCCAGGCTCAAGG
CGAGCATGCCCGACGGCGAGGATCTCGTCGTGACCCATGGCGATGCCTGCTTGCCGAATATCATGGTGGA
AAATGGCCGCTTTTCTGGATTCATCGACTGTGGCCGGCTGGGTGTGGCGGACCGCTATCAGGACATAGCG
TTGGCTACCCGTGATATTGCTGAAGAGCTTGGCGGCGAATGGGCTGACCGCTTCCTCGTGCTTTACGGTA
TCGCCGCTCCCGATTCGCAGCGCATCGCCTTCTATCGCCTTCTTGACGAGTTCTTCTGAGCGGGACTCTG
GGGTTCGAAATGACCGACCAAGCGACGCCCAACCTGCCATCACGAGATTTCGATTCCACCGCCGCCTTCT
ATGAAAGGTTGGGCTTCGGAATCGTTTTCCGGGACGCCGGCTGGATGATCCTCCAGCGCGGGGATCTCAT
GCTGGAGTTCTTCGCCCACCCTAGGGGGAGGCTAACTGAAACACGGAAGGAGACAATACCGGAAGGAACC
CGCGCTATGACGGCAATAAAAAGACAGAATAAAACGCACGGTGTTGGGTCGTTTGTTCATAAACGCGGGG
TTCGGTCCCAGGGCTGGCACTCTGTCGATACCCCACCGAGACCCCATTGGGGCCAATACGCCCGCGTTTC
TTCCTTTTCCCCACCCCACCCCCCAAGTTCGGGTGAAGGCCCAGGGCTCGCAGCCAACGTCGGGGCGGCA
GGCCCTGCCATAGCCTCAGGTTACTCATATATACTTTAGATTGATTTAAAACTTCATTTTTAATTTAAAA
GGATCTAGGTGAAGATCCTTTTTGATAATCTCATGACCAAAATCCCTTAACGTGAGTTTTCGTTCCACTG
AGCGTCAGACCCCGTAGAAAAGATCAAAGGATCTTCTTGAGATCCTTTTTTTCTGCGCGTAATCTGCTGC
TTGCAAACAAAAAAACCACCGCTACCAGCGGTGGTTTGTTTGCCGGATCAAGAGCTACCAACTCTTTTTC
CGAAGGTAACTGGCTTCAGCAGAGCGCAGATACCAAATACTGTTCTTCTAGTGTAGCCGTAGTTAGGCCA
CCACTTCAAGAACTCTGTAGCACCGCCTACATACCTCGCTCTGCTAATCCTGTTACCAGTGGCTGCTGCC
AGTGGCGATAAGTCGTGTCTTACCGGGTTGGACTCAAGACGATAGTTACCGGATAAGGCGCAGCGGTCGG
GCTGAACGGGGGGTTCGTGCACACAGCCCAGCTTGGAGCGAACGACCTACACCGAACTGAGATACCTACA
GCGTGAGCTATGAGAAAGCGCCACGCTTCCCGAAGGGAGAAAGGCGGACAGGTATCCGGTAAGCGGCAGG
GTCGGAACAGGAGAGCGCACGAGGGAGCTTCCAGGGGGAAACGCCTGGTATCTTTATAGTCCTGTCGGGT
TTCGCCACCTCTGACTTGAGCGTCGATTTTTGTGATGCTCGTCAGGGGGGCGGAGCCTATGGAAAAACGC
CAGCAACGCGGCCTTTTTACGGTTCCTGGCCTTTTGCTGGCCTTTTGCTCACATGTTCTTTCCTGCGTTA
TCCCCTGATTCTGTGGATAACCGTATTACCGCCATGCAT
